>Addgene plasmid #67850 | N-TAP A2A in pcDNA3 | addgene partial sequence | sequence record 120392 | CMV-F 5'-CGCAAATGGGCGGTAGGCGTG-3'
CAGAGCTCTCTGGCTAACTAGAGAACCCACTGCTTACTGGCTTATCGAAATTAATACGACTCACTATAGG
GAGACCCAAGCTGGCTAGCGTTTAAACTTAAGCTTGGTACCGAGCTCGGATCCACTAGTCCAGTGTGGTG
GAATTCATGGGC
[180 nt withheld, positions 153-332]
GTTAAC
[180 nt withheld, positions 339-518]
ATCGATGAGAACCTCTACTTCCAGGGCGGCAGTATGGACGAGAAGACCACCGGCTGGAGAGGCGGCCACG
TGGTCGAGGGACTGGCCGGTGAGCTGGAGCAGCTACGGGCCCGCCTTGAGCACCACCCCCAGGGGCAGCG
CGAGCCGGGCCGGCCGATGCCCATCATGGGCTCCTCGGTGTACATCACGGTGGAGCTGGCCATTGCTGTG
CTGGCCATCCTGGGCAATGTGCTGGTGTGCTGGGCCGTGTGGCTCAACAGCAACCTGCAGAACGTCACCA
ACTACTTTGTGGTGTCACTGGCGGCGGCCGACATCGCAGTGGGTGTGCTCGCCATCCCCTTTGCCATCAC
CATCAGCACCGGGTTCTGCGCTGCCTGCCACGGCTGCCTCTTCATTGCCTGCTTCGTCCTGGTCCTCACG
CAGAGCTCCATCTTCAGTCTCCTGG
