>Addgene plasmid #67850 | N-TAP A2A in pcDNA3 | addgene partial sequence | sequence record 120757 | BGH-rev 5'-TAGAAGGCACAGTCGAGG-3'
TCGAGCGGCCGCTCAGGACACTCCTGCTCCATCCTGGGCCAGGGGGTCATCTAGGCCAGGGGGCTCTGGG
CACACTCTCTTGAGCTCATGGCTAAGGAGCTCCACGTCTGGGAGGCCCGTGTTCCCCTGGGACTCTTGGG
CACTCCCTCCACTCACCAGCCCCAGGGCGTAGCCATTGGGCCTCCGCTCAGGGTGGGGAGCACTGCCGTT
GGCCCACACTCCTGGCGGGTGGCCGTTGAGACGGAGGCTGACCTGCTCTCCGTCACTGCCATGAGCTGCC
AAGACCCGGGCACTGGTGCCAGCTGCCTTGAAAGGTTCTTGCTGCCTCAGGACGTGGCTGCGAATGATCT
TGCGGAAGGTCTGGCGGAACTCGCGGATACGGTAGGCGTAGATGAAGGGATTCACAACCGAATTGGTGTG
GGAGAGGACGATGGCCAGGTACATGAGCCAGAGAGGGGCGTGGCTGCAGTCGGGGCAGAAGAAAGTGAAG
CAGTTGATGATGTGTAGGGGCAGCCAGCAGAGGGCAAAGAGCCCCACAATGATGGCCAGTGACTTGGCAG
CATGGACCTCCTTCTGCAGTGTGGACCGTGCCCGCTCCCCCGGCAGAGGCTGGCTCTCCATCTGCTTCAG
CTGTCGTCGCGCCGCCAGGAAGATCCGCAAATAGACACCCAGCATGAGCAGCAGGGGCACCAGCACACAG
GCAAAGAAGTTGAAGTACACCATGTAGTTCATGGGGACCACATCCTCAAAGAGACAGGCCACTTGGCCCT
CCCCGCAGCCCTGGGAGTGGTTCTTGCCCTCCTTTGGCTGACCGCAGTTGTTCCAACCTAGCATGGGAGT
CAGGCCGATGGCAAACGACAGCACCCAGCAGATGGCAATGATGCC
