[The description below was written by a language model from this plasmid's Addgene catalogue record.]
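Description:
N-TAP A2A in pcDNA3 is a mammalian expression plasmid built on the commercial pcDNA3.0 backbone. It carries the human adenosine A2A receptor (ADORA2A), a G protein-coupled receptor, fused at its N terminus to a tandem affinity purification (TAP) tag. The coding sequence was inserted by restriction cloning between EcoRI and NotI sites, both of which remain intact, so the tagged receptor can be excised or replaced. Transcription is driven by the CMV immediate-early promoter, which gives strong constitutive expression in many transfected mammalian cell lines. The reverse sequencing primer listed for the insert anneals in the bovine growth hormone region, consistent with the BGH polyadenylation signal that normally follows the cloning site in this vector family. In bacteria the plasmid is maintained at high copy number under ampicillin selection. No feature table is supplied, so other backbone elements, including any mammalian selection marker, and the exact composition of the TAP tag are not documented in the record.

A TAP tag combines two affinity modules so that a protein can be recovered through two sequential purification steps, which reduces non-specific background and preserves associated binding partners. Placing it at the N terminus leaves the receptor's cytoplasmic C-terminal tail unmodified. The stated purpose is simply mammalian expression of the N-terminally TAP-tagged A2A receptor. The associated publication concerns recruitment of cytoplasmic chaperones by this receptor, suggesting the construct was used to isolate receptor complexes from transfected cells and identify interacting proteins.
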