Addgene plasmid #67850: N-TAP A2A in pcDNA3
Purpose: mammalian expression of A2A receptor with N terminal TAP tag
Depositing lab: Christian Gruber. Depositing organization: Medical University of Vienna. Publication: Recruitment of a cytoplasmic chaperone relay by the A2A adenosine receptor. Bergmayr C, Thurner P, Keuerleber S, Kudlacek O, Nanoff C, Freissmuth M, Gruber CW. J Biol Chem. 2013 Oct 4;288(40):28831-44. doi: 10.1074/jbc.M113.464776. Epub 2013 Aug 21. PubMed 23965991.
Backbone
  Vector backbone: pcDNA3.0
  Backbone manufacturer: Invitrogen
  Vector type: Mammalian Expression
Growth in bacteria
  Bacterial resistance: Ampicillin, 100 μg/mL
  Growth temperature: 37°C
  Growth strain: DH5alpha
  Copy number: High Copy
Gene/Insert
  Gene/Insert name: adenosine A2a receptor
  Species: H. sapiens (human)
  Entrez Gene: ADORA2A (a.k.a. A2aR, ADORA2, RDC8)
  Promoter: CMV
  Tag / fusion protein: TAP (N terminal on insert)
  Cloning method: Restriction Enzyme; 5′ cloning site EcoRI (not destroyed); 3′ cloning site NotI (not destroyed)
  Sequencing primers: 5′ CMV-F; 3′ BGH-rev
Terms and licenses: Academic/Nonprofit Terms; Industry Terms: Not Available to Industry
How to cite: N-TAP A2A in pcDNA3 was a gift from Christian Gruber (Addgene plasmid # 67850 ; http://n2t.net/addgene:67850 ; RRID:Addgene_67850)
